Addgene plasmid #168859: pEntry_SARS-CoV-1-ORF8b
Purpose: Gateway-compatible Entry vector
Depositing lab: Pascal Falter-Braun. Depositing organization: Helmholtz Munich. Publication: A resource of human coronavirus protein-coding sequences in a flexible, multipurpose Gateway Entry clone collection. Weller B, Lin CW, Pogoutse O, Sauer M, Marin-de la Rosa N, Strobel A, Young V, Knapp JJ, Rayhan A, Falter C, Kim DK, Roth FP, Falter-Braun P. G3 (Bethesda). 2023 Jul 5;13(7):jkad105. doi: 10.1093/g3journal/jkad105. PubMed 37267226.
Backbone
  Vector backbone: pENTR223.1*SfiI
  Backbone size w/o insert (bp): 2800
  Vector type: Gateway-compatible Entry vector
Growth in bacteria
  Bacterial resistance: Spectinomycin, 50 μg/mL
  Growth temperature: 37°C
  Growth strain: DH5alpha
  Copy number: High Copy
Gene/Insert
  Gene/Insert name: SARS-CoV-1-ORF8b (alt name: ORF8b)
  Species: Other
  Insert size (bp): 255
  Entrez Gene: ORF8b (a.k.a. sars8b)
  Cloning method: Restriction Enzyme; 5′ cloning site SfiI (unknown if destroyed); 3′ cloning site SfiI (unknown if destroyed)
  Sequencing primers: 5′ M13 uni (-21); 3′ M13 rev (-29)
Resource information
  A portion of this plasmid was derived from a plasmid made by: Synthesized by Twist Bioscience
Terms and licenses: Academic/Nonprofit Terms; Industry Terms: Not Available to Industry
Depositor comments: 5'-linker: SfiI-BamHI-ATG-BamHI (GGCCGTCAaggccaggatccatgggatcc), 3'-linker: PacI-TAA-AsiSI-SfiI (cttaatTAAgacgcgatcgcggcctcatGGGCC).
How to cite: pEntry_SARS-CoV-1-ORF8b was a gift from Pascal Falter-Braun (Addgene plasmid # 168859 ; http://n2t.net/addgene:168859 ; RRID:Addgene_168859)
