[The description below was written by a language model from this plasmid's Addgene catalogue record and pLannotate feature annotations shown in this document.]
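Description:
pEntry_SARS-CoV-1-ORF8b is a Gateway-compatible Entry clone built on the pENTR223.1 backbone (about 2.8 kb without insert; the sequenced plasmid is roughly 3.1 kb) that carries the ORF8b coding sequence of SARS-CoV-1. It is propagated in E. coli as a high-copy plasmid from a ColE1/pUC-type origin. Selection is with spectinomycin, through an aadA aminoglycoside adenylyltransferase gene. This gene sits downstream of remnants of a class 1 integron promoter and a short gentamicin acetyltransferase fragment, which appear to be leftovers of the original resistance cassette. Other small annotated fragments (lacI, lacZα, a predicted E. coli ORF) are backbone vestiges rather than functional units.

The 255 bp insert was made by commercial gene synthesis and cloned between SfiI sites. It matches the SARS-CoV non-structural protein 8b, an accessory protein annotated as dispensable for viral replication in cell culture. The ORF is flanked by attL1 and attL2, so an LR recombination reaction can move it directionally into any attR-containing Destination vector. According to the depositor's notes, the 5′ linker supplies BamHI sites around an ATG and the 3′ linker supplies a stop codon between PacI and AsiSI sites. This arrangement suggests that the start and stop codons could be removed by restriction digestion for different fusion formats, although the record does not state this explicitly.

rrnB T1 and T2 terminators lie upstream of attL1 and shield the insert from read-through transcription. A T7 promoter lies beyond attL2, pointing back toward the cassette. The Entry vector carries no expression promoter for use in target cells. It serves as a shuttle source and is part of a collection of human coronavirus ORF clones for flexible downstream expression and interaction studies.
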