Features (pLannotate 1.2.2; 13 found; start..end, strand, type, name):
     35..58      +  promoter       Pc promoter (fragment): intI1 (promoter lies within the coding sequence); class 1 integron promoter
    234..290     +  CDS            GmR (fragment): gentamycin acetyltransferase; aacC1; confers resistance to gentamycin
    297..1088    +  CDS            SmR: aminoglycoside adenylyltransferase (Murphy, 1985); aadA; confers resistance to spectinomycin and streptomycin
   1181..1769    +  rep_origin     ori: high-copy-number ColE1/pMB1/pBR322/pUC origin of replication
   1952..2044    +  CDS            lacI (fragment): lac repressor; lacI; The lac repressor binds to the lac operator to inhibit transcription in E. coli. This inhibition can be relieved by adding lactose or isopropyl-β-D-thiogalactopyranoside (IPTG).
   2099..2126    -  terminator     rrnB T2 terminator: transcription terminator T2 from the E. coli rrnB gene
   2258..2301    +  terminator     rrnB T1 terminator: Escherichia coli rrnB; transcription terminator T1 from the E. coli rrnB gene
   2348..2384    -  CDS            lacZα (fragment): LacZα fragment of β-galactosidase; lacZ fragment
   2400..2496    +  protein_bind   attL1: mutant version of attL; recombination site for the Gateway® LR reaction LR Clonase™
   2529..2777    +  CDS            NS8B_SARS: Experimental evidence at protein level: Swiss-Prot protein existence level 1. Non-structural protein which is dispensable for virus replication in cell culture. From Severe acute respiratory syndrome coronavirus (SARS-CoV).
   2809..2907    -  protein_bind   attL2: mutant version of attL; recombination site for the Gateway® LR reaction LR Clonase™
   2925..2943    -  promoter       T7 promoter: promoter for bacteriophage T7 RNA polymerase
   3043..3096    +  CDS            YPR2_ECOLX (fragment): Protein predicted: Swiss-Prot protein existence level 4. From Escherichia coli.
>Addgene plasmid #168859 | pEntry_SARS-CoV-1-ORF8b | addgene full sequence | sequence record 479282 | Addgene NGS Result
CACCGTGGAAACGGATGAAGGCACGAACCCAGTGGACATAAGCCTGTTCGGTTCGTAAGCTGTAATGCAA
GTAGCGTATGCGCTCACGCAACTGGTCCAGAACCTTGACCGAACGCAGCGGTGGTAACGGCGCAGTGGCG
GTTTTCATGGCTTGTTATGACTGTTTTTTTGGGGTACAGTCTATGCCTCGGGCATCCAAGCAGCAAGCGC
GTTACGCCGTGGGTCGATGTTTGATGTTATGGAGCAGCAACGATGTTACGCAGCAGGGCAGTCGCCCTAA
AACAAAGTTAAACATTATGAGGGAAGCGGTGATCGCCGAAGTATCGACTCAACTATCAGAGGTAGTTGGC
GTCATCGAGCGCCATCTCGAACCGACGTTGCTGGCCGTACATTTGTACGGCTCCGCAGTGGATGGCGGCC
TGAAGCCACACAGTGATATTGATTTGCTGGTTACGGTGACCGTAAGGCTTGATGAAACAACGCGGCGAGC
TTTGATCAACGACCTTTTGGAAACTTCGGCTTCCCCTGGAGAGAGCGAGATTCTCCGCGCTGTAGAAGTC
ACCATTGTTGTGCACGACGACATCATTCCGTGGCGTTATCCAGCTAAGCGCGAACTGCAATTTGGAGAAT
GGCAGCGCAATGACATTCTTGCAGGTATCTTCGAGCCAGCCACGATCGACATTGATCTGGCTATCTTGCT
GACAAAAGCAAGAGAACATAGCGTTGCCTTGGTAGGTCCAGCGGCGGAGGAACTCTTTGATCCGGTTCCT
GAACAGGATCTATTTGAGGCGCTAAATGAAACCTTAACGCTATGGAACTCGCCGCCCGACTGGGCTGGCG
ATGAGCGAAATGTAGTGCTTACGTTGTCCCGCATTTGGTACAGCGCAGTAACCGGCAAAATCGCGCCGAA
GGATGTCGCTGCCGACTGGGCAATGGAGCGCCTGCCGGCCCAGTATCAGCCCGTCATACTTGAAGCTAGA
CAGGCTTATCTTGGACAAGAAGAAGATCGCTTGGCCTCGCGCGCAGATCAGTTGGAAGAATTTGTCCACT
ACGTGAAAGGCGAGATCACCAAGGTAGTCGGCAAATAACCCTCGAGCCACCCATGACCAAAATCCCTTAA
CGTGAGTTACGCGTCGTTCCACTGAGCGTCAGACCCCGTAGAAAAGATCAAAGGATCTTCTTGAGATCCT
TTTTTTCTGCGCGTAATCTGCTGCTTGCAAACAAAAAAACCACCGCTACCAGCGGTGGTTTGTTTGCCGG
ATCAAGAGCTACCAACTCTTTTTCCGAAGGTAACTGGCTTCAGCAGAGCGCAGATACCAAATACTGTTCT
TCTAGTGTAGCCGTAGTTAGGCCACCACTTCAAGAACTCTGTAGCACCGCCTACATACCTCGCTCTGCTA
ATCCTGTTACCAGTGGCTGCTGCCAGTGGCGATAAGTCGTGTCTTACCGGGTTGGACTCAAGACGATAGT
TACCGGATAAGGCGCAGCGGTCGGGCTGAACGGGGGGTTCGTGCACACAGCCCAGCTTGGAGCGAACGAC
CTACACCGAACTGAGATACCTACAGCGTGAGCTATGAGAAAGCGCCACGCTTCCCGAAGGGAGAAAGGCG
GACAGGTATCCGGTAAGCGGCAGGGTCGGAACAGGAGAGCGCACGAGGGAGCTTCCAGGGGGAAACGCCT
GGTATCTTTATAGTCCTGTCGGGTTTCGCCACCTCTGACTTGAGCGTCGATTTTTGTGATGCTCGTCAGG
GGGGCGGAGCCTATGGAAAAACGCCAGCAACGCGGCCTTTTTACGGTTCCTGGCCTTTTGCTGGCCTTTT
GCTCACATGTTCTTTCCTGCGTTATCCCCTGATTCTGTGGATAACCGTATTACCGCCTTTGAGTGAGCTG
ATACCGCTCGCCGCAGCCGAACGACCGAGCGCAGCGAGTCAGTGAGCGAGGAAGCGGAAGAGCGCCCAAT
ACGCAAACCGCCTCTCCCCGCGCGTTGGCCGATTCATTAATGCAGCTGGCACGACAGGTTTCCCGACTGG
AAAGCGGGCAGTGAGCGCAACGCAATTAATACGCGTACCGCTAGCCAGGAAGAGTTTGTAGAAACGCAAA
AAGGCCATCCGTCAGGATGGCCTTCTGCTTAGTTTGATGCCTGGCAGTTTATGGCGGGCGTCCTGCCCGC
CACCCTCCGGGCCGTTGCTTCACAACGTTCAAATCCGCTCCCGGCGGATTTGTCCTACTCAGGAGAGCGT
TCACCGACAAACAACAGATAAAACGAAAGGCCCAGTCTTCCGACTGAGCCTTTCGTTTTATTTGATGCCT
GGCAGTTCCCTACTCTCGCGTTAACGCTAGCATGGATGTTTTCCCAGTCACGACGTTGTAAAACGACGGC
CAGTCTTAAGCTCGGGCCCCAAATAATGATTTTATTTTGACTGATAGTGACCTGTTCGTTGCAACAAATT
GATGAGCAATGCTTTTTTATAATGCCAACTTTGTACAAAAAAGCAGAAGGGCCGTCAAGGCCAGGATCCA
TGGGATCCTGCTTGAAGATCCTTGTAAGGTACAACACTAGGGGTAATACTTATAGCACTGCTTGGCTTTG
TGCTCTAGGAAAGGTTTTACCTTTTCATAGATGGCACACTATGGTTCAAACATGCACACCTAATGTTACT
ATCAACTGTCAAGATCCAGCTGGTGGTGCGCTTATAGCTAGGTGTTGGTACCTTCATGAAGGTCACCAAA
CTGCTGCATTTAGAGACGTACTTGTTGTTTTAAATAAACGAACAAATCTTAATTAAGACGCGATCGCGGC
CTCATGGGCCCAGCTTTCTTGTACAAAGTTGGCATTATAAAAAATAATTGCTCATCAATTTGTTGCAACG
AACAGGTCACTATCAGTCAAAATAAAATCATTATTTGCCATCCAGCTGATATCCCCTATAGTGAGTCGTA
TTACATGGTCATAGCTGTTTCCTGGCAGCTCTGGCCCGTGTCTCAAAATCTCTGATGTTACATTGCACAA
GATAAAAATATATCATCATGCCTCCTCTAGACCAGCCAGGACAGAAATGCCTCGACTTCGCTGCTACCCA
AGGTTGCCGGGTGACGCA
