>Addgene plasmid #168859 | pEntry_SARS-CoV-1-ORF8b | depositor partial sequence | sequence record 327282 | gene-specific Insert sequence
TGCTTGAAGATCCTTGTAAGGTACAACACTAGGGGTAATACTTATAGCACTGCTTGGCTTTGTGCTCTAG
GAAAGGTTTTACCTTTTCATAGATGGCACACTATGGTTCAAACATGCACACCTAATGTTACTATCAACTG
TCAAGATCCAGCTGGTGGTGCGCTTATAGCTAGGTGTTGGTACCTTCATGAAGGTCACCAAACTGCTGCA
TTTAGAGACGTACTTGTTGTTTTAAATAAACGAACAAAT
